>Addgene plasmid #152899 | pGBW-m4133757 | depositor full sequence | sequence record 295911 | Full Sequence
CACCATGGAGAGCCTTGTCCCTGGTTTCAAC
[348 nt withheld, positions 32-379]
AACGGTAATAAAGGAGCTGGTGGCCATAGTTACGGCGCCGATCTAAAGTCATTTGACTTAGGCGACGAGC
TTGGCACTGATCCTTATGAAGATTTTCAAGAAAACTGGAACACTAAACATAGCAGTGGTGTTACCCGTGA
ACTCATGCGTGAGCTTAACGGAGAAAACCTTTACTTTCAGTCGAAAGAAACCGCGGCAGCTAAGTTCGAG
AGGCAGCACATGGACAGTTAAGCTAGCTTGACTGACTGAGATACAGCGTACCTTCAGCTCACAGACATGA
TAAGATACATTGATGAGTTTGGACAAACCACAACTAGAATGCAGTGAAAAAAATGCTTTATTTGTGAAAT
TTGTGATGCTATTGCTTTATTTGTAACCATTATAAGCTGCAATAAACAAGTTAACAACAACAATTGCATT
CATTTTATGTTTCAGGTTCAGGGGGAGGTGTGGGAGGTTTTTTAAAGCAAGTAAAACCTCTACAAATGTG
GTATTGGCCCATCTCTATCGGTATCGTAGCATAACCCCTTGGGGCCTCTAAACGGGTCTTGAGGGGTTTT
TTGTGCCCCTCGGGCCGGATTGCTATCTACCGGCATTGGCGCAGAAAAAAATGCCTGATGCGACGCTGCG
CGTCTTATACTCCCACATATGCCAGATTCAGCAACGGATACGGCTTCCCCAACTTGCCCACTTCCATACG
TGTCCTCCTTACCAGAAATTTATCCTTAAGGTCGTCAGCTATCCTGCAGGCGATCTCTCGATTTCGATCA
AGACATTCCTTTAATGGTCTTTTCTGGACACCACTAGGGGTCAGAAGTAGTTCATCAAACTTTCTTCCCT
CCCTAATCTCATTGGTTACCTTGGGCTATCGAAACTTAATTAACCAGTCAAGTCAGCTACTTGGCGAGAT
CGACTTGTCTGGGTTTCGACTACGCTCAGAATTGCGTCAGTCAAGTTCGATCTGGTCCTTGCTATTGCAC
CCGTTCTCCGATTACGAGTTTCATTTAAATCATGTGAGCAAAAGGCCAGCAAAAGGCCAGGAACCGTAAA
AAGGCCGCGTTGCTGGCGTTTTTCCATAGGCTCCGCCCCCCTGACGAGCATCACAAAAATCGACGCTCAA
GTCAGAGGTGGCGAAACCCGACAGGACTATAAAGATACCAGGCGTTTCCCCCTGGAAGCTCCCTCGTGCG
CTCTCCTGTTCCGACCCTGCCGCTTACCGGATACCTGTCCGCCTTTCTCCCTTCGGGAAGCGTGGCGCTT
TCTCATAGCTCACGCTGTAGGTATCTCAGTTCGGTGTAGGTCGTTCGCTCCAAGCTGGGCTGTGTGCACG
AACCCCCCGTTCAGCCCGACCGCTGCGCCTTATCCGGTAACTATCGTCTTGAGTCCAACCCGGTAAGACA
CGACTTATCGCCACTGGCAGCAGCCACTGGTAACAGGATTAGCAGAGCGAGGTATGTAGGCGGTGCTACA
GAGTTCTTGAAGTGGTGGCCTAACTACGGCTACACTAGAAGAACAGTATTTGGTATCTGCGCTCTGCTGA
AGCCAGTTACCTTCGGAAAAAGAGTTGGTAGCTCTTGATCCGGCAAACAAACCACCGCTGGTAGCGGTGG
TTTTTTTGTTTGCAAGCAGCAGATTACGCGCAGAAAAAAAGGATCTCAAGAAGATCCTTTGATCTTTTCT
ACGGGGTCTGACGCTCAGTGGAACGAAAACTCACGTTAAGGGATTTTGGTCATGAGATTATCAAAAAGGA
TCTTCACCTAGATCCTTTTAAATTAAAAATGAAGTTTTAAATCAATCTAAAGTATATATGAGTAAACTTG
GTCTGACAGTTACCAATGCTTAATCAGTGAGGCACCTATCTCAGCGATCTGTCTATTTCGTTCATCCATA
GTTGCATTTAAATTTCCGAACTCTCCAAGGCCCTCGTCGGAAAATCTTCAAACCTTTCGTCCGATCCATC
TTGCAGGCTACCTCTCGAACGAACTATCGCAAGTCTCTTGGCCGGCCTTGCGCCTTGGCTATTGCTTGGC
AGCGCCTATCGCCAGGTATTACTCCAATCCCGAATATCCGAGATCGGGATCACCCGAGAGAAGTTCAACC
TACATCCTCAATCCCGATCTATCCGAGATCCGAGGAATATCGAAATCGGGGCGCGCCTGGCCTCCGCGCC
GGGTTTTGGCGCCTCCCGCGGGCGCCCCCCTCGTCACGGCGAGCGCTGCCACGTCAGACGAAGGGCGCAG
GAGCGTCCTGATCCTTCCGCCCGGACGCTCAGGACAGCGGCCCGCTGCTCATAAGACTCGGCCTTAGAAC
CCCAGTATCAGCAGAAGGACATTTTAGGACGGGACTTGGGTGACTCTAGGGCACTGGTTTTCTTTCCAGA
GAGCGGAACAGGCGAGGAAAAGTAGTCCCTTCTCGGCGATTCTGCGGAGGGATCTCCGTGGGGCGGTGAA
CGCCGATGATTATATAAGGACGCGCCGGGTGTGGCACAGCTAGTTCCGTCGCAGCCGGGATTTGGGTCGC
GGTTCTTGTTTGTGGATCGCTGTGATCGTCACTTGGTGAGTAGCGGGCTGCTGGGCTGGCCGGGGCTTTC
GTGGCCGCCGGGCCGCTCGGTGGGACGGAAGCGTGTGGAGAGACCGCCAAGGGCTGTAGTCTGGGTCCGC
GAGCAAGGTTGCCCTGAACTGGGGGTTGGGGGGAGCGCAGCAAAATGGCGGCTGTTCCCGAGTCTTGAAT
GGAAGACGCTTGTGAGGCGGGCTGTGAGGTCGTTGAAACAAGGTGGGGGGCATGGTGGGCGGCAAGAACC
CAAGGTCTTGAGCCCTTCGCTAATGCGGGAAAGCTCTTATTCGGGTGAGATGGGCTGGGCACCATCTGGG
GACCCTGACGTGAAGTTTGTCACTGACTGGAGAACTCGGTTTGTCGTCTGTTGCGGGGGCGGCAGTTATG
GCGGTGCCGTTGGGCAGTGCACCCGTACCTTTGGGAGCGCGCGCCCTCGTCGTGTCGTGACGTCACCCGT
TCTGTTGGCTTATAATGCAGGGTGGGGCCACCTGCCGGTAGGTGTGCGGTAGGCTTTTCTCCGTCGCAGG
ACGCAGGGTTCGGGCCTAGGGTAGGCTCTCCTGAATCGACAGGCGCCGGACCTCTGGTGAGGGGAGGGAT
AAGTGAGGCGTCAGTTTCTTTGGTCGGTTTTATGTACCTATCTTCTTAAGTAGCTGAAGCTCCGGTTTTG
AACTATGCGCTCGGGGTTGGCGAGTGTGTTTTGTGAAGTTTTTTAGGCACCTTTTGAAATGTAATCATTT
GGGTCAATATGTAATTTTCAGTGTTAGACTTGTAAATTGTCCGCTAAATTCTGGCCGTTTTTGGCTTTTT
TGTTAGACAACATGACCGAGTACAAGCCCACGGTGCGCCTCGCCACCCGCGACGACGTCCCCAGGGCCGT
ACGCACCCTCGCCGCCGCGTTCGCCGACTACCCCGCCACGCGCCACACCGTCGATCCGGACCGCCACATC
GAGCGGGTCACCGAGCTGCAAGAACTCTTCCTCACGCGCGTCGGGCTCGACATCGGCAAGGTGTGGGTCG
CGGACGACGGCGCCGCGGTGGCGGTCTGGACCACGCCGGAGAGCGTCGAAGCGGGGGCGGTGTTCGCCGA
GATCGGCCCGCGCATGGCCGAGTTGAGCGGTTCCCGGCTGGCCGCGCAGCAACAGATGGAGGGCCTCCTG
GCGCCGCACCGGCCCAAGGAGCCCGCGTGGTTCCTGGCCACCGTCGGCGTCTCGCCCGACCACCAGGGCA
AGGGTCTGGGCAGCGCCGTCGTGCTCCCCGGAGTGGAGGCCGCCGAGCGCGCCGGGGTGCCCGCCTTCCT
GGAGACCTCCGCGCCCCGCAACCTCCCCTTCTACGAGCGGCTCGGCTTCACCGTCACCGCCGACGTCGAG
GTGCCCGAAGGACCGCGCACCTGGTGCATGACCCGCAAGCCCGGTGCCTAGGCTAGTATGTAAGCCTAGT
CTTAGATAATAAAATCGCTATCCATCGAAGATGGATGTGTGTTGGTTTTTTGTGTGTGTAACGCTAGGCG
CGCCTGGTGTACCGAGAACGATCCTCTCAGTGCGAGTCTCGACGATCCATATCGTTGCTTGGCAGTCAGC
CAGTCGGAATCCAGCTTGGGACCCAGGAAGTCCAATCGTCAGATATTGTACTCAAGCCTGGTCACGGCAG
CGTACCGATCTGTTTAAACCTAGATATTGATAGTCTGATCGGTCAACGTATAATCGAGTCCTAGCTTTTG
CAAACATCTATCAAGAGACAGGATCAGCAGGAGGCTTTCGCATGAGTATTCAACATTTCCGTGTCGCCCT
TATTCCCTTTTTTGCGGCATTTTGCCTTCCTGTTTTTGCTCACCCAGAAACGCTGGTGAAAGTAAAAGAT
GCTGAAGATCAGTTGGGTGCGCGAGTGGGTTACATCGAACTGGATCTCAACAGCGGTAAGATCCTTGAGA
GTTTTCGCCCCGAAGAACGCTTTCCAATGATGAGCACTTTTAAAGTTCTGCTATGTGGCGCGGTATTATC
CCGTATTGACGCCGGGCAAGAGCAACTCGGTCGCCGCATACACTATTCTCAGAATGACTTGGTTGAGTAT
TCACCAGTCACAGAAAAGCATCTTACGGATGGCATGACAGTAAGAGAATTATGCAGTGCTGCCATAACCA
TGAGTGATAACACTGCGGCCAACTTACTTCTGACAACGATTGGAGGACCGAAGGAGCTAACCGCTTTTTT
GCACAACATGGGGGATCATGTAACTCGCCTTGATCGTTGGGAACCGGAGCTGAATGAAGCCATACCAAAC
GACGAGCGTGACACCACGATGCCTGTAGCAATGGCAACAACCTTGCGTAAACTATTAACTGGCGAACTAC
TTACTCTAGCTTCCCGGCAACAGTTGATAGACTGGATGGAGGCGGATAAAGTTGCAGGACCACTTCTGCG
CTCGGCCCTTCCGGCTGGCTGGTTTATTGCTGATAAATCTGGAGCCGGTGAGCGTGGGTCTCGCGGTATC
ATTGCAGCACTGGGGCCAGATGGTAAGCCCTCCCGTATCGTAGTTATCTACACGACGGGGAGTCAGGCAA
CTATGGATGAACGAAATAGACAGATCGCTGAGATAGGTGCCTCACTGATTAAGCATTGGTAACCGATTCT
AGGTGCATTGGCGCAGAAAAAAATGCCTGATGCGACGCTGCGCGTCTTATACTCCCACATATGCCAGATT
CAGCAACGGATACGGCTTCCCCAACTTGCCCACTTCCATACGTGTCCTCCTTACCAGAAATTTATCCTTA
AGATCGTTTAAACTCGACTCTGGCTCTATCGAATCTCCGTCGTTTCGAGCTTACGCGAACAGCCGTGGCG
CTCATTTGCTCGTCGGGCATCGAATCTCGTCAGCTATCGTCAGCTTACCTTTTTGGCAGCGATCGCGGCT
CCCGACATCTTGGACCATTAGCTCCACAGGTATCTTCTTCCCTCTAGTGGTCATAACAGCAGCTTCAGCT
ACCTCTCAATTCAAAAAACCCCTCAAGACCCGTTTAGAGGCCCCAAGGGGTTATGCTATCAATCGTTGCG
TTACACACACAAAAAACCAACACACATCCATCTTCGATGGATAGCGATTTTATTATCTAACTGCTGATCG
AGTGTAGCCAGATCTAGTAATCAATTACGGGGTCATTAGTTCATAGCCCATATATGGAGTTCCGCGTTAC
ATAACTTACGGTAAATGGCCCGCCTGGCTGACCGCCCAACGACCCCCGCCCATTGACGTCAATAATGACG
TATGTTCCCATAGTAACGCCAATAGGGACTTTCCATTGACGTCAATGGGTGGAGTATTTACGGTAAACTG
CCCACTTGGCAGTACATCAAGTGTATCATATGCCAAGTACGCCCCCTATTGACGTCAATGACGGTAAATG
GCCCGCCTGGCATTATGCCCAGTACATGACCTTATGGGACTTTCCTACTTGGCAGTACATCTACGTATTA
GTCATCGCTATTACCATGCTGATGCGGTTTTGGCAGTACATCAATGGGCGTGGATAGCGGTTTGACTCAC
GGGGATTTCCAAGTCTCCACCCCATTGACGTCAATGGGAGTTTGTTTTGGCACCAAAATCAACGGGACTT
TCCAAAATGTCGTAACAACTCCGCCCCATTGACGCAAATGGGCGGTAGGCGTGTACGGTGGGAGGTCTAT
ATAAGCAGAGCTGGTTTAGTGAACCGTCAGATCAGATCTTTGTCGATCCTACCATCCACTCGACACACCC
GCCAGCGGCCGC
Features (pLannotate 1.2.2; 19 found; start..end, strand, type, name):
      5..541     +  CDS            R1A_SARS2 (fragment) (sequence partly withheld): Experimental evidence at protein level: Swiss-Prot protein existence level 1. [Non-structural protein 10]: Plays a pivotal role in viral transcription by stimulating both nsp14 3'-5' exoribonuclease and nsp16 2'-O-methyltransferase activities. Therefore plays an essential role in viral mRNAs cap methylation. From Severe acute respiratory syndrome coronavirus 2 (2019-nCoV) (SARS-CoV-2).
    660..781     -  polyA_signal   SV40 poly(A) signal: SV40 polyadenylation signal
    804..873     -  CDS            large T antigen (fragment): large T antigen from SV40 (simian virus 40)
    896..942     +  terminator     T7 terminator: transcription terminator for bacteriophage T7 RNA polymerase
    972..1108    +  terminator     rrnG terminator: transcription terminator from the E. coli ribosomal RNA rrnG operon (Albrechtsen et al., 1991)
   1153..1224    +  misc_feature   3' β-globin insulator: insulator downstream of the human β-globin locus (Farrell et al., 2002)
   1450..2038    -  rep_origin     ori: high-copy-number ColE1/pMB1/pBR322/pUC origin of replication
   2210..2274    -  CDS            bla(M) (fragment): β-lactamase lacking the signal sequence; bla(M); allows cytosolic expression of β-lactamase
   2538..3747    +  promoter       UbC promoter: human ubiquitin C promoter
   3751..4348    +  CDS            PuroR (fragment): puromycin N-acetyltransferase; pac from Streptomyces; confers resistance to puromycin
   4377..4425    +  polyA_signal   poly(A) signal: synthetic polyadenylation signal
   4691..5551    +  CDS            AmpR: β-lactamase; bla; confers resistance to ampicillin, carbenicillin, and related antibiotics
   5564..5700    +  terminator     rrnG terminator: transcription terminator from the E. coli ribosomal RNA rrnG operon (Albrechtsen et al., 1991)
   5845..5916    +  misc_feature   5' β-globin insulator: insulator upstream of the human β-globin locus (Farrell et al., 2002)
   5921..5967    -  terminator     T7 terminator: transcription terminator for bacteriophage T7 RNA polymerase
   5985..6033    -  polyA_signal   poly(A) signal: synthetic polyadenylation signal
   6114..6417    +  enhancer       CMV enhancer: human cytomegalovirus immediate early enhancer
   6490..6507    -  promoter       CMV promoter (fragment): human cytomegalovirus (CMV) immediate early promoter
   6570..6621    +  promoter       CMVd2 promoter: truncated human cytomegalovirus (CMV) immediate early promoter that yields moderately reduced expression relative to the full-length promoter
