[The description below was written by a language model from this plasmid's Addgene catalogue record and pLannotate feature annotations shown in this document.]
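Description:
pGBW-m4133757 is a mammalian expression plasmid built on the pTwist_CMV_Puro_6 backbone and carrying the wild-type SARS-CoV-2 leader protein, the N-terminal cleavage product of the ORF1ab polyprotein (commonly known as nsp1). It is propagated in E. coli as a high-copy plasmid through a ColE1/pUC-type origin and selected with ampicillin via a full-length β-lactamase gene. A short additional bla fragment is also annotated, apparently a backbone remnant.

The roughly 0.5 kb viral coding sequence sits downstream of a CMV enhancer and CMV promoter elements, which lie at the end of the numbered circular sequence and read across the origin into the insert at its start. An SV40 polyadenylation signal is annotated downstream of the insert, although on the opposite strand. The automated annotation matches the insert to the SARS-CoV-2 replicase polyprotein 1a. The nsp10 function text attached to that hit is generic polyprotein text and does not describe this fragment. The catalogue lists a C-terminal, backbone-encoded S-tag preceded by a TEV protease cleavage site, which would allow detection or affinity capture and subsequent tag removal. These tag elements are not separately called in the feature table.

A second cassette, with the human ubiquitin C promoter driving puromycin N-acetyltransferase followed by a synthetic poly(A) signal, permits puromycin selection of transfected mammalian cells. Bacterial T7 and rrnG terminators, extra synthetic poly(A) signals and β-globin insulator elements flank the units, presumably to limit transcriptional read-through between them. The record supports use for transient or puromycin-selected expression of tagged leader protein in mammalian cells. It does not give a more specific application, and the cloning method is unrecorded.
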