Addgene plasmid #152899: pGBW-m4133757
Purpose: Mammalian expression plasmid for SARS-CoV-2 leader protein
Depositing lab: Ginkgo Bioworks & Benjie Chen. Depositing organization: Ginkgo Bioworks.
Backbone
  Vector backbone: pTwist_CMV_Puro_6
  Backbone size w/o insert (bp): 6080
  Vector type: Mammalian Expression
  Selectable markers: Puromycin
Growth in bacteria
  Bacterial resistance: Ampicillin, 100 μg/mL
  Growth temperature: 37°C
  Growth strain: DH5alpha
  Copy number: High Copy
Gene/Insert
  Gene/Insert name: SARS-CoV-2 leader protein
  Species: Severe acute respiratory syndrome coronavirus 2
  Insert size (bp): 533
  Mutation: wt
  Entrez Gene: ORF1ab (a.k.a. GU280_gp01)
  Promoter: CMV
  Tag / fusion protein: Cleavable TEV;S-tag (C terminal on backbone)
  Cloning method: Unknown
Resource information
  A portion of this plasmid was derived from a plasmid made by: GinkgoBioworks
Depositor comments: NCBI reference sequence: YP_009725297.1
How to cite: pGBW-m4133757 was a gift from Ginkgo Bioworks & Benjie Chen (Addgene plasmid # 152899 ; http://n2t.net/addgene:152899 ; RRID:Addgene_152899)
